>Addgene plasmid #164933 | LentiCRISPRv2 EGFP sgRNA2 | addgene full sequence | sequence record 333743 | Addgene NGS Result
GTCGACGGATCGGGAGATCTCCCGATCCCCTATGGTGCACTCTCAGTACAATCTGCTCTGATGCCGCATA
GTTAAGCCAGTATCTGCTCCCTGCTTGTGTGTTGGAGGTCGCTGAGTAGTGCGCGAGCAAAATTTAAGCT
ACAACAAGGCAAGGCTTGACCGACAATTGCATGAAGAATCTGCTTAGGGTTAGGCGTTTTGCGCTGCTTC
GCGATGTACGGGCCAGATATACGCGTTGACATTGATTATTGACTAGTTATTAATAGTAATCAATTACGGG
GTCATTAGTTCATAGCCCATATATGGAGTTCCGCGTTACATAACTTACGGTAAATGGCCCGCCTGGCTGA
CCGCCCAACGACCCCCGCCCATTGACGTCAATAATGACGTATGTTCCCATAGTAACGCCAATAGGGACTT
TCCATTGACGTCAATGGGTGGAGTATTTACGGTAAACTGCCCACTTGGCAGTACATCAAGTGTATCATAT
GCCAAGTACGCCCCCTATTGACGTCAATGACGGTAAATGGCCCGCCTGGCATTATGCCCAGTACATGACC
TTATGGGACTTTCCTACTTGGCAGTACATCTACGTATTAGTCATCGCTATTACCATGGTGATGCGGTTTT
GGCAGTACATCAATGGGCGTGGATAGCGGTTTGACTCACGGGGATTTCCAAGTCTCCACCCCATTGACGT
CAATGGGAGTTTGTTTTGGCACCAAAATCAACGGGACTTTCCAAAATGTCGTAACAACTCCGCCCCATTG
ACGCAAATGGGCGGTAGGCGTGTACGGTGGGAGGTCTATATAAGCAGCGCGTTTTGCCTGTACTGGGTCT
CTCTGGTTAGACCAGATCTGAGCCTGGGAGCTCTCTGGCTAACTAGGGAACCCACTGCTTAAGCCTCAAT
AAAGCTTGCCTTGAGTGCTTCAAGTAGTGTGTGCCCGTCTGTTGTGTGACTCTGGTAACTAGAGATCCCT
CAGACCCTTTTAGTCAGTGTGGAAAATCTCTAGCAGTGGCGCCCGAACAGGGACTTGAAAGCGAAAGGGA
AACCAGAGGAGCTCTCTCGACGCAGGACTCGGCTTGCTGAAGCGCGCACGGCAAGAGGCGAGGGGCGGCG
ACTGGTGAGTACGCCAAAAATTTTGACTAGCGGAGGCTAGAAGGAGAGAGATGGGTGCGAGAGCGTCAGT
ATTAAGCGGGGGAGAATTAGATCGCGATGGGAAAAAATTCGGTTAAGGCCAGGGGGAAAGAAAAAATATA
AATTAAAACATATAGTATGGGCAAGCAGGGAGCTAGAACGATTCGCAGTTAATCCTGGCCTGTTAGAAAC
ATCAGAAGGCTGTAGACAAATACTGGGACAGCTACAACCATCCCTTCAGACAGGATCAGAAGAACTTAGA
TCATTATATAATACAGTAGCAACCCTCTATTGTGTGCATCAAAGGATAGAGATAAAAGACACCAAGGAAG
CTTTAGACAAGATAGAGGAAGAGCAAAACAAAAGTAAGACCACCGCACAGCAAGCGGCCGCTGATCTTCA
GACCTGGAGGAGGAGATATGAGGGACAATTGGAGAAGTGAATTATATAAATATAAAGTAGTAAAAATTGA
ACCATTAGGAGTAGCACCCACCAAGGCAAAGAGAAGAGTGGTGCAGAGAGAAAAAAGAGCAGTGGGAATA
GGAGCTTTGTTCCTTGGGTTCTTGGGAGCAGCAGGAAGCACTATGGGCGCAGCGTCAATGACGCTGACGG
TACAGGCCAGACAATTATTGTCTGGTATAGTGCAGCAGCAGAACAATTTGCTGAGGGCTATTGAGGCGCA
ACAGCATCTGTTGCAACTCACAGTCTGGGGCATCAAGCAGCTCCAGGCAAGAATCCTGGCTGTGGAAAGA
TACCTAAAGGATCAACAGCTCCTGGGGATTTGGGGTTGCTCTGGAAAACTCATTTGCACCACTGCTGTGC
CTTGGAATGCTAGTTGGAGTAATAAATCTCTGGAACAGATTTGGAATCACACGACCTGGATGGAGTGGGA
CAGAGAAATTAACAATTACACAAGCTTAATACACTCCTTAATTGAAGAATCGCAAAACCAGCAAGAAAAG
AATGAACAAGAATTATTGGAATTAGATAAATGGGCAAGTTTGTGGAATTGGTTTAACATAACAAATTGGC
TGTGGTATATAAAATTATTCATAATGATAGTAGGAGGCTTGGTAGGTTTAAGAATAGTTTTTGCTGTACT
TTCTATAGTGAATAGAGTTAGGCAGGGATATTCACCATTATCGTTTCAGACCCACCTCCCAACCCCGAGG
GGACCCGACAGGCCCGAAGGAATAGAAGAAGAAGGTGGAGAGAGAGACAGAGACAGATCCATTCGATTAG
TGAACGGATCGGCACTGCGTGCGCCAATTCTGCAGACAAATGGCAGTATTCATCCACAATTTTAAAAGAA
AAGGGGGGATTGGGGGGTACAGTGCAGGGGAAAGAATAGTAGACATAATAGCAACAGACATACAAACTAA
AGAATTACAAAAACAAATTACAAAAATTCAAAATTTTCGGGTTTATTACAGGGACAGCAGAGATCCAGTT
TGGTTAATTAAGGTACCGAGGGCCTATTTCCCATGATTCCTTCATATTTGCATATACGATACAAGGCTGT
TAGAGAGATAATTAGAATTAATTTGACTGTAAACACAAAGATATTAGTACAAAATACGTGACGTAGAAAG
TAATAATTTCTTGGGTAGTTTGCAGTTTTAAAATTATGTTTTAAAATGGACTATCATATGCTTACCGTAA
CTTGAAAGTATTTCGATTTCTTGGCTTTATATATCTTGTGGAAAGGACGAAACACCGGAGCTGGACGGCG
ACGTAAAGTTTTAGAGCTAGAAATAGCAAGTTAAAATAAGGCTAGTCCGTTATCAACTTGAAAAAGTGGC
ACCGAGTCGGTGCTTTTTTGAATTCGCTAGCTAGGTCTTGAAAGGAGTGGGAATTGGCTCCGGTGCCCGT
CAGTGGGCAGAGCGCACATCGCCCACAGTCCCCGAGAAGTTGGGGGGAGGGGTCGGCAATTGATCCGGTG
CCTAGAGAAGGTGGCGCGGGGTAAACTGGGAAAGTGATGTCGTGTACTGGCTCCGCCTTTTTCCCGAGGG
TGGGGGAGAACCGTATATAAGTGCAGTAGTCGCCGTGAACGTTCTTTTTCGCAACGGGTTTGCCGCCAGA
ACACAGGACCGGTTCTAGAGCGCTGCCACCATGGACAAGAAGTACAGCATCGGCCTGGACATCGGCACCA
ACTCTGTGGGCTGGGCCGTGATCACCGACGAGTACAAGGTGCCCAGCAAGAAATTCAAGGTGCTGGGCAA
CACCGACCGGCACAGCATCAAGAAGAACCTGATCGGAGCCCTGCTGTTCGACAGCGGCGAAACAGCCGAG
GCCACCCGGCTGAAGAGAACCGCCAGAAGAAGATACACCAGACGGAAGAACCGGATCTGCTATCTGCAAG
AGATCTTCAGCAACGAGATGGCCAAGGTGGACGACAGCTTCTTCCACAGACTGGAAGAGTCCTTCCTGGT
GGAAGAGGATAAGAAGCACGAGCGGCACCCCATCTTCGGCAACATCGTGGACGAGGTGGCCTACCACGAG
AAGTACCCCACCATCTACCACCTGAGAAAGAAACTGGTGGACAGCACCGACAAGGCCGACCTGCGGCTGA
TCTATCTGGCCCTGGCCCACATGATCAAGTTCCGGGGCCACTTCCTGATCGAGGGCGACCTGAACCCCGA
CAACAGCGACGTGGACAAGCTGTTCATCCAGCTGGTGCAGACCTACAACCAGCTGTTCGAGGAAAACCCC
ATCAACGCCAGCGGCGTGGACGCCAAGGCCATCCTGTCTGCCAGACTGAGCAAGAGCAGACGGCTGGAAA
ATCTGATCGCCCAGCTGCCCGGCGAGAAGAAGAATGGCCTGTTCGGAAACCTGATTGCCCTGAGCCTGGG
CCTGACCCCCAACTTCAAGAGCAACTTCGACCTGGCCGAGGATGCCAAACTGCAGCTGAGCAAGGACACC
TACGACGACGACCTGGACAACCTGCTGGCCCAGATCGGCGACCAGTACGCCGACCTGTTTCTGGCCGCCA
AGAACCTGTCCGACGCCATCCTGCTGAGCGACATCCTGAGAGTGAACACCGAGATCACCAAGGCCCCCCT
GAGCGCCTCTATGATCAAGAGATACGACGAGCACCACCAGGACCTGACCCTGCTGAAAGCTCTCGTGCGG
CAGCAGCTGCCTGAGAAGTACAAAGAGATTTTCTTCGACCAGAGCAAGAACGGCTACGCCGGCTACATTG
ACGGCGGAGCCAGCCAGGAAGAGTTCTACAAGTTCATCAAGCCCATCCTGGAAAAGATGGACGGCACCGA
GGAACTGCTCGTGAAGCTGAACAGAGAGGACCTGCTGCGGAAGCAGCGGACCTTCGACAACGGCAGCATC
CCCCACCAGATCCACCTGGGAGAGCTGCACGCCATTCTGCGGCGGCAGGAAGATTTTTACCCATTCCTGA
AGGACAACCGGGAAAAGATCGAGAAGATCCTGACCTTCCGCATCCCCTACTACGTGGGCCCTCTGGCCAG
GGGAAACAGCAGATTCGCCTGGATGACCAGAAAGAGCGAGGAAACCATCACCCCCTGGAACTTCGAGGAA
GTGGTGGACAAGGGCGCTTCCGCCCAGAGCTTCATCGAGCGGATGACCAACTTCGATAAGAACCTGCCCA
ACGAGAAGGTGCTGCCCAAGCACAGCCTGCTGTACGAGTACTTCACCGTGTATAACGAGCTGACCAAAGT
GAAATACGTGACCGAGGGAATGAGAAAGCCCGCCTTCCTGAGCGGCGAGCAGAAAAAGGCCATCGTGGAC
CTGCTGTTCAAGACCAACCGGAAAGTGACCGTGAAGCAGCTGAAAGAGGACTACTTCAAGAAAATCGAGT
GCTTCGACTCCGTGGAAATCTCCGGCGTGGAAGATCGGTTCAACGCCTCCCTGGGCACATACCACGATCT
GCTGAAAATTATCAAGGACAAGGACTTCCTGGACAATGAGGAAAACGAGGACATTCTGGAAGATATCGTG
CTGACCCTGACACTGTTTGAGGACAGAGAGATGATCGAGGAACGGCTGAAAACCTATGCCCACCTGTTCG
ACGACAAAGTGATGAAGCAGCTGAAGCGGCGGAGATACACCGGCTGGGGCAGGCTGAGCCGGAAGCTGAT
CAACGGCATCCGGGACAAGCAGTCCGGCAAGACAATCCTGGATTTCCTGAAGTCCGACGGCTTCGCCAAC
AGAAACTTCATGCAGCTGATCCACGACGACAGCCTGACCTTTAAAGAGGACATCCAGAAAGCCCAGGTGT
CCGGCCAGGGCGATAGCCTGCACGAGCACATTGCCAATCTGGCCGGCAGCCCCGCCATTAAGAAGGGCAT
CCTGCAGACAGTGAAGGTGGTGGACGAGCTCGTGAAAGTGATGGGCCGGCACAAGCCCGAGAACATCGTG
ATCGAAATGGCCAGAGAGAACCAGACCACCCAGAAGGGACAGAAGAACAGCCGCGAGAGAATGAAGCGGA
TCGAAGAGGGCATCAAAGAGCTGGGCAGCCAGATCCTGAAAGAACACCCCGTGGAAAACACCCAGCTGCA
GAACGAGAAGCTGTACCTGTACTACCTGCAGAATGGGCGGGATATGTACGTGGACCAGGAACTGGACATC
AACCGGCTGTCCGACTACGATGTGGACCATATCGTGCCTCAGAGCTTTCTGAAGGACGACTCCATCGACA
ACAAGGTGCTGACCAGAAGCGACAAGAACCGGGGCAAGAGCGACAACGTGCCCTCCGAAGAGGTCGTGAA
GAAGATGAAGAACTACTGGCGGCAGCTGCTGAACGCCAAGCTGATTACCCAGAGAAAGTTCGACAATCTG
ACCAAGGCCGAGAGAGGCGGCCTGAGCGAACTGGATAAGGCCGGCTTCATCAAGAGACAGCTGGTGGAAA
CCCGGCAGATCACAAAGCACGTGGCACAGATCCTGGACTCCCGGATGAACACTAAGTACGACGAGAATGA
CAAGCTGATCCGGGAAGTGAAAGTGATCACCCTGAAGTCCAAGCTGGTGTCCGATTTCCGGAAGGATTTC
CAGTTTTACAAAGTGCGCGAGATCAACAACTACCACCACGCCCACGACGCCTACCTGAACGCCGTCGTGG
GAACCGCCCTGATCAAAAAGTACCCTAAGCTGGAAAGCGAGTTCGTGTACGGCGACTACAAGGTGTACGA
CGTGCGGAAGATGATCGCCAAGAGCGAGCAGGAAATCGGCAAGGCTACCGCCAAGTACTTCTTCTACAGC
AACATCATGAACTTTTTCAAGACCGAGATTACCCTGGCCAACGGCGAGATCCGGAAGCGGCCTCTGATCG
AGACAAACGGCGAAACCGGGGAGATCGTGTGGGATAAGGGCCGGGATTTTGCCACCGTGCGGAAAGTGCT
GAGCATGCCCCAAGTGAATATCGTGAAAAAGACCGAGGTGCAGACAGGCGGCTTCAGCAAAGAGTCTATC
CTGCCCAAGAGGAACAGCGATAAGCTGATCGCCAGAAAGAAGGACTGGGACCCTAAGAAGTACGGCGGCT
TCGACAGCCCCACCGTGGCCTATTCTGTGCTGGTGGTGGCCAAAGTGGAAAAGGGCAAGTCCAAGAAACT
GAAGAGTGTGAAAGAGCTGCTGGGGATCACCATCATGGAAAGAAGCAGCTTCGAGAAGAATCCCATCGAC
TTTCTGGAAGCCAAGGGCTACAAAGAAGTGAAAAAGGACCTGATCATCAAGCTGCCTAAGTACTCCCTGT
TCGAGCTGGAAAACGGCCGGAAGAGAATGCTGGCCTCTGCCGGCGAACTGCAGAAGGGAAACGAACTGGC
CCTGCCCTCCAAATATGTGAACTTCCTGTACCTGGCCAGCCACTATGAGAAGCTGAAGGGCTCCCCCGAG
GATAATGAGCAGAAACAGCTGTTTGTGGAACAGCACAAGCACTACCTGGACGAGATCATCGAGCAGATCA
GCGAGTTCTCCAAGAGAGTGATCCTGGCCGACGCTAATCTGGACAAAGTGCTGTCCGCCTACAACAAGCA
CCGGGATAAGCCCATCAGAGAGCAGGCCGAGAATATCATCCACCTGTTTACCCTGACCAATCTGGGAGCC
CCTGCCGCCTTCAAGTACTTTGACACCACCATCGACCGGAAGAGGTACACCAGCACCAAAGAGGTGCTGG
ACGCCACCCTGATCCACCAGAGCATCACCGGCCTGTACGAGACACGGATCGACCTGTCTCAGCTGGGAGG
CGACAAGCGACCTGCCGCCACAAAGAAGGCTGGACAGGCTAAGAAGAAGAAAGATTACAAAGACGATGAC
GATAAGGGATCCGGCGCAACAAACTTCTCTCTGCTGAAACAAGCCGGAGATGTCGAAGAGAATCCTGGAC
CGACCGAGTACAAGCCCACGGTGCGCCTCGCCACCCGCGACGACGTCCCCAGGGCCGTACGCACCCTCGC
CGCCGCGTTCGCCGACTACCCCGCCACGCGCCACACCGTCGATCCGGACCGCCACATCGAGCGGGTCACC
GAGCTGCAAGAACTCTTCCTCACGCGCGTCGGGCTCGACATCGGCAAGGTGTGGGTCGCGGACGACGGCG
CCGCGGTGGCGGTCTGGACCACGCCGGAGAGCGTCGAAGCGGGGGCGGTGTTCGCCGAGATCGGCCCGCG
CATGGCCGAGTTGAGCGGTTCCCGGCTGGCCGCGCAGCAACAGATGGAAGGCCTCCTGGCGCCGCACCGG
CCCAAGGAGCCCGCGTGGTTCCTGGCCACCGTCGGAGTCTCGCCCGACCACCAGGGCAAGGGTCTGGGCA
GCGCCGTCGTGCTCCCCGGAGTGGAGGCGGCCGAGCGCGCCGGGGTGCCCGCCTTCCTGGAGACCTCCGC
GCCCCGCAACCTCCCCTTCTACGAGCGGCTCGGCTTCACCGTCACCGCCGACGTCGAGGTGCCCGAAGGA
CCGCGCACCTGGTGCATGACCCGCAAGCCCGGTGCCTGAACGCGTTAAGTCGACAATCAACCTCTGGATT
ACAAAATTTGTGAAAGATTGACTGGTATTCTTAACTATGTTGCTCCTTTTACGCTATGTGGATACGCTGC
TTTAATGCCTTTGTATCATGCTATTGCTTCCCGTATGGCTTTCATTTTCTCCTCCTTGTATAAATCCTGG
TTGCTGTCTCTTTATGAGGAGTTGTGGCCCGTTGTCAGGCAACGTGGCGTGGTGTGCACTGTGTTTGCTG
ACGCAACCCCCACTGGTTGGGGCATTGCCACCACCTGTCAGCTCCTTTCCGGGACTTTCGCTTTCCCCCT
CCCTATTGCCACGGCGGAACTCATCGCCGCCTGCCTTGCCCGCTGCTGGACAGGGGCTCGGCTGTTGGGC
ACTGACAATTCCGTGGTGTTGTCGGGGAAATCATCGTCCTTTCCTTGGCTGCTCGCCTGTGTTGCCACCT
GGATTCTGCGCGGGACGTCCTTCTGCTACGTCCCTTCGGCCCTCAATCCAGCGGACCTTCCTTCCCGCGG
CCTGCTGCCGGCTCTGCGGCCTCTTCCGCGTCTTCGCCTTCGCCCTCAGACGAGTCGGATCTCCCTTTGG
GCCGCCTCCCCGCGTCGACTTTAAGACCAATGACTTACAAGGCAGCTGTAGATCTTAGCCACTTTTTAAA
AGAAAAGGGGGGACTGGAAGGGCTAATTCACTCCCAACGAAGACAAGATCTGCTTTTTGCTTGTACTGGG
TCTCTCTGGTTAGACCAGATCTGAGCCTGGGAGCTCTCTGGCTAACTAGGGAACCCACTGCTTAAGCCTC
AATAAAGCTTGCCTTGAGTGCTTCAAGTAGTGTGTGCCCGTCTGTTGTGTGACTCTGGTAACTAGAGATC
CCTCAGACCCTTTTAGTCAGTGTGGAAAATCTCTAGCAGGGCCCGTTTAAACCCGCTGATCAGCCTCGAC
TGTGCCTTCTAGTTGCCAGCCATCTGTTGTTTGCCCCTCCCCCGTGCCTTCCTTGACCCTGGAAGGTGCC
ACTCCCACTGTCCTTTCCTAATAAAATGAGGAAATTGCATCGCATTGTCTGAGTAGGTGTCATTCTATTC
TGGGGGGTGGGGTGGGGCAGGACAGCAAGGGGGAGGATTGGGAAGACAATAGCAGGCATGCTGGGGATGC
GGTGGGCTCTATGGCTTCTGAGGCGGAAAGAACCAGCTGGGGCTCTAGGGGGTATCCCC
[124 nt withheld, positions 9300-9423]
C
[91 nt withheld, positions 9425-9515]
A
[49 nt withheld, positions 9517-9565]
CCTTTGACGTTGGAGTCCACGTTCTTT
[37 nt withheld, positions 9593-9629]
ACCCTATCTCGGTCTATTCTTTTGATTTATAAGGGATTTTGCCGATTTCGGCCTATTGGTTAAAAAATGA
GCTGATTTAACAAAAATTTAACGCGAATTAATTCTGTGGAATGTGTGTCAGTTAGGGTGTGGAAAGTCCC
CAGGCTCCCCAGCAGGCAGAAGTATGCAAAGCATGCATCTCAATTAGTCAGCAACCAGGTGTGGAAAGTC
CCCAGGCTCCCCAGCAGGCAGAAGTATGCAAAGCATGCATCTCAATTAGTCAGCAACCATAGTCCCGCCC
CTAACTCCGCCCATCCCGCCCCTAACTCCGCCCAGTTCCGCCCATTCTCCGCCCCATGGCTGACTAATTT
TTTTTATTTATGCAGAGGCCGAGGCCGCCTCTGCCTCTGAGCTATTCCAGAAGTAGTGAGGAGGCTTTTT
TGGAGGCCTAGGCTTTTGCAAAAAGCTCCCGGGAGCTTGTATATCCATTTTCGGATCTGATCAGCACGTG
TTGACAATTAATCATCGGCATAGTATATCGGCATAGTATAATACGACAAGGTGAGGAACTAAACCATGGC
CAAGTTGACCAGTGCCGTTCCGGTGCTCACCGCGCGCGACGTCGCCGGAGCGGTCGAGTTCTGGACCGAC
CGGCTCGGGTTCTCCCGGGACTTCGTGGAGGACGACTTCGCCGGTGTGGTCCGGGACGACGTGACCCTGT
TCATCAGCGCGGTCCAGGACCAGGTGGTGCCGGACAACACCCTGGCCTGGGTGTGGGTGCGCGGCCTGGA
CGAGCTGTACGCCGAGTGGTCGGAGGTCGTGTCCACGAACTTCCGGGACGCCTCCGGGCCGGCCATGACC
GAGATCGGCGAGCAGCCGTGGGGGCGGGAGTTCGCCCTGCGCGACCCGGCCGGCAACTGCGTGCACTTCG
TGGCCGAGGAGCAGGACTGACACGTGCTACGAGATTTCGATTCCACCGCCGCCTTCTATGAAAGGTTGGG
CTTCGGAATCGTTTTCCGGGACGCCGGCTGGATGATCCTCCAGCGCGGGGATCTCATGCTGGAGTTCTTC
GCCCACCCCAACTTGTTTATTGCAGCTTATAATGGTTACAAATAAAGCAATAGCATCACAAATTTCACAA
ATAAAGCATTTTTTTCACTGCATTCTAGTTGTGGTTTGTCCAAACTCATCAATGTATCTTATCATGTCTG
TATACCGTCGACCTCTAGCTAGAGCTTGGCGTAATCATGGTCATAGCTGTTTCCTGTGTGAAATTGTTAT
CCGCTCACAATTCCACACAACATACGAGCCGGAAGCATAAAGTGTAAAGCCTGGGGTGCCTAATGAGTGA
GCTAACTCACATTAATTGCGTTGCGCTCACTGCCCGCTTTCCAGTCGGGAAACCTGTCGTGCCAGCTGCA
TTAATGAATCGGCCAACGCGCGGGGAGAGGCGGTTTGCGTATTGGGCGCTCTTCCGCTTCCTCGCTCACT
GACTCGCTGCGCTCGGTCGTTCGGCTGCGGCGAGCGGTATCAGCTCACTCAAAGGCGGTAATACGGTTAT
CCACAGAATCAGGGGATAACGCAGGAAAGAACATGTGAGCAAAAGGCCAGCAAAAGGCCAGGAACCGTAA
AAAGGCCGCGTTGCTGGCGTTTTTCCATAGGCTCCGCCCCCCTGACGAGCATCACAAAAATCGACGCTCA
AGTCAGAGGTGGCGAAACCCGACAGGACTATAAAGATACCAGGCGTTTCCCCCTGGAAGCTCCCTCGTGC
GCTCTCCTGTTCCGACCCTGCCGCTTACCGGATACCTGTCCGCCTTTCTCCCTTCGGGAAGCGTGGCGCT
TTCTCATAGCTCACGCTGTAGGTATCTCAGTTCGGTGTAGGTCGTTCGCTCCAAGCTGGGCTGTGTGCAC
GAACCCCCCGTTCAGCCCGACCGCTGCGCCTTATCCGGTAACTATCGTCTTGAGTCCAACCCGGTAAGAC
ACGACTTATCGCCACTGGCAGCAGCCACTGGTAACAGGATTAGCAGAGCGAGGTATGTAGGCGGTGCTAC
AGAGTTCTTGAAGTGGTGGCCTAACTACGGCTACACTAGAAGAACAGTATTTGGTATCTGCGCTCTGCTG
AAGCCAGTTACCTTCGGAAAAAGAGTTGGTAGCTCTTGATCCGGCAAACAAACCACCGCTGGTAGCGGTG
GTTTTTTTGTTTGCAAGCAGCAGATTACGCGCAGAAAAAAAGGATCTCAAGAAGATCCTTTGATCTTTTC
TACGGGGTCTGACGCTCAGTGGAACGAAAACTCACGTTAAGGGATTTTGGTCATGAGATTATCAAAAAGG
ATCTTCACCTAGATCCTTTTAAATTAAAAATGAAGTTTTAAATCAATCTAAAGTATATATGAGTAAACTT
GGTCTGACAGTTACCAATGCTTAATCAGTGAGGCACCTATCTCAGCGATCTGTCTATTTCGTTCATCCAT
AGTTGCCTGACTCCCCGTCGTGTAGATAACTACGATACGGGAGGGCTTACCATCTGGCCCCAGTGCTGCA
ATGATACCGCGAGACCCACGCTCACCGGCTCCAGATTTATCAGCAATAAACCAGCCAGCCGGAAGGGCCG
AGCGCAGAAGTGGTCCTGCAACTTTATCCGCCTCCATCCAGTCTATTAATTGTTGCCGGGAAGCTAGAGT
AAGTAGTTCGCCAGTTAATAGTTTGCGCAACGTTGTTGCCATTGCTACAGGCATCGTGGTGTCACGCTCG
TCGTTTGGTATGGCTTCATTCAGCTCCGGTTCCCAACGATCAAGGCGAGTTACATGATCCCCCATGTTGT
GCAAAAAAGCGGTTAGCTCCTTCGGTCCTCCGATCGTTGTCAGAAGTAAGTTGGCCGCAGTGTTATCACT
CATGGTTATGGCAGCACTGCATAATTCTCTTACTGTCATGCCATCCGTAAGATGCTTTTCTGTGACTGGT
GAGTACTCAACCAAGTCATTCTGAGAATAGTGTATGCGGCGACCGAGTTGCTCTTGCCCGGCGTCAATAC
GGGATAATACCGCGCCACATAGCAGAACTTTAAAAGTGCTCATCATTGGAAAACGTTCTTCGGGGCGAAA
ACTCTCAAGGATCTTACCGCTGTTGAGATCCAGTTCGATGTAACCCACTCGTGCACCCAACTGATCTTCA
GCATCTTTTACTTTCACCAGCGTTTCTGGGTGAGCAAAAACAGGAAGGCAAAATGCCGCAAAAAAGGGAA
TAAGGGCGACACGGAAATGTTGAATACTCATACTCTTCCTTTTTCAATATTATTGAAGCATTTATCAGGG
TTATTGTCTCATGAGCGGATACATATTTGAATGTATTTAGAAAAATAAACAAATAGGGGTTCCGCGCACA
TTTCCCCGAAAAGTGCCACCTGAC
Features (pLannotate 1.2.2; 34 found; start..end, strand, type, name):
     31..83      -  misc_feature   bom (fragment): basis of mobility region from pBR322
    238..617     +  enhancer       CMV enhancer: human cytomegalovirus immediate early enhancer
    618..817     +  promoter       CMV promoter: human cytomegalovirus (CMV) immediate early promoter
    835..1015    +  LTR            5' LTR (truncated): truncated 5' long terminal repeat (LTR) from HIV-1
   1062..1187    +  misc_feature   HIV-1 Ψ: packaging signal of human immunodeficiency virus type 1
   1171..1534    +  CDS            HIV-1 gag (fragment): gag protein from human immunodeficiency virus 1; gag
   1680..1913    +  misc_feature   RRE: The Rev response element (RRE) of HIV-1 allows for Rev-dependent mRNA export from the nucleus to the cytoplasm.
   2290..2390    +  CDS            Rev (fragment): human immunodeficiency virus 1 (HIV-1) Rev protein; rev; enhances nuclear export of unspliced and incompletely spliced viral mRNAs
   2440..2557    +  misc_feature   cPPT/CTS: central polypurine tract and central termination sequence of HIV-1
   2608..2848    +  promoter       U6 promoter: RNA polymerase III promoter for human U6 snRNA
   2858..2877    +  CDS            VN155(I152L) (fragment): improved N-terminal fragment of mVenus for use in bimolecular fluorescence complementation (BiFC) (Kodama and Hu, 2010)
   2878..2953    +  misc_RNA       gRNA scaffold: guide RNA scaffold for the Streptococcus pyogenes CRISPR/Cas9 system
   2971..2989    +  CDS            small t antigen (fragment): SV40 (simian virus 40) small t antigen
   3015..3226    +  promoter       EF-1α core promoter: core promoter for human elongation factor EF-1α
   3251..7354    +  CDS            Cas9: Cas9 (Csn1) endonuclease from the Streptococcus pyogenes Type II CRISPR/Cas system generates RNA-guided double strand breaks in DNA
   7492..8089    +  CDS            PuroR (fragment): puromycin N-acetyltransferase; pac from Streptomyces; confers resistance to puromycin
   8105..8693    +  misc_feature   WPRE: woodchuck hepatitis virus posttranscriptional regulatory element
   8744..8763    +  misc_feature   cPPT/CTS (fragment): central polypurine tract and central termination sequence of HIV-1
   8765..8998    +  LTR            3' LTR (ΔU3): self-inactivating 3' long terminal repeat (LTR) from HIV-1
   9030..9254    +  polyA_signal   bGH poly(A) signal: bovine growth hormone polyadenylation signal
   9258..9279    +  promoter       SV40 promoter (fragment): SV40 enhancer and early promoter
   9300..9728    +  rep_origin     f1 ori (sequence partly withheld): f1 bacteriophage origin of replication; arrow indicates direction of (+) strand synthesis
   9742..10071   +  promoter       SV40 promoter: SV40 enhancer and early promoter
  10119..10166   +  promoter       EM7 promoter: synthetic bacterial promoter&nbsp
  10185..10559   +  CDS            BleoR: antibiotic-binding protein; Sh ble from Streptoalloteichus hindustanus; confers resistance to bleomycin, phleomycin, and Zeocin™
  10569..10694   +  CDS            ble (fragment): BLE_KLEPN - Experimental evidence at protein level: Swiss-Prot protein existence level 1. Binding protein with a strong affinity to the bleomycin family of antibiotics. Binds to CL990; an antimitotic-antibiotic compound. From Klebsiella pneumoniae.
  10689..10810   +  polyA_signal   SV40 poly(A) signal: SV40 polyadenylation signal
  10881..10903   -  protein_bind   lac operator (fragment): The lac repressor binds to the lac operator to inhibit transcription in E. coli. This inhibition can be relieved by adding lactose or isopropyl-β-D-thiogalactopyranoside (IPTG). lac repressor encoded by lacI
  10907..10937   -  promoter       lac promoter: promoter for the E. coli lac operon
  10952..10973   -  protein_bind   CAP binding site: CAP binding activates transcription in the presence of cAMP. E. coli catabolite activator protein
  10986..11078   -  CDS            lacI (fragment): lac repressor; lacI; The lac repressor binds to the lac operator to inhibit transcription in E. coli. This inhibition can be relieved by adding lactose or isopropyl-β-D-thiogalactopyranoside (IPTG).
  11261..11849   -  rep_origin     ori: high-copy-number ColE1/pMB1/pBR322/pUC origin of replication
  12020..12880   -  CDS            AmpR: β-lactamase; bla; confers resistance to ampicillin, carbenicillin, and related antibiotics
  12881..12985   -  promoter       AmpR promoter: bla
