[The description below was written by a language model from this plasmid's Addgene catalogue record and pLannotate feature annotations shown in this document.]
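Description:
LentiCRISPRv2 EGFP sgRNA2 is an all-in-one, third-generation-style lentiviral CRISPR/Cas9 plasmid of about 13 kb, built on the LentiCRISPRv2 backbone. It delivers both Streptococcus pyogenes Cas9 and a single guide RNA directed against enhanced green fluorescent protein. It is propagated in E. coli through a high-copy ColE1/pUC-type origin with ampicillin selection. The backbone also carries an f1 origin and an SV40/EM7-driven bleomycin/Zeocin resistance cassette located outside the viral genome.

The transfer cassette begins with a CMV enhancer/promoter fused to a truncated HIV-1 5' LTR, which drives genomic RNA production in packaging cells. This is followed by the Ψ packaging signal with a partial gag sequence, the RRE for Rev-dependent export, and the cPPT/CTS. A self-inactivating ΔU3 3' LTR closes the provirus. Within it, a human U6 RNA polymerase III promoter transcribes the 20-nt synthetic EGFP spacer, which was cloned through BsmBI sites directly upstream of the S. pyogenes gRNA scaffold. The annotation tool labels this 20-nt stretch as an mVenus fragment, which simply reflects its match to GFP-family sequence.

Although the catalogue lists EFS as the promoter, the feature table shows that this EF-1α core promoter drives Cas9, with the puromycin N-acetyltransferase coding sequence downstream of it for selecting transduced mammalian cells. A WPRE follows to enhance transcript expression. The linker between Cas9 and PuroR is not annotated in the table.

The guide is recorded as verified for knockout. The construct is suited to disrupting EGFP reporters in mammalian cells, and the associated study used such targeting to examine how guide potency and Cas9/sgRNA expression levels affect knockout efficiency.
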