Addgene plasmid #164933: LentiCRISPRv2 EGFP sgRNA2
Purpose: Expresses EGFP sgRNA2 in mammalian cells
Depositing lab: Ji Luo. Depositing organization: National Cancer Institute (NCI). Publication: CRISPR/Cas9-mediated gene knockout is insensitive to target copy number but is dependent on guide RNA potency and Cas9/sgRNA threshold expression level. Yuen G, Khan FJ, Gao S, Stommel JM, Batchelor E, Wu X, Luo J. Nucleic Acids Res. 2017 Nov 16;45(20):12039-12053. doi: 10.1093/nar/gkx843. PubMed 29036671.
Backbone
  Vector backbone: LentiCRISPRv2
  Backbone size w/o insert (bp): 12991
  Total vector size (bp): 13013
  Vector type: Lentiviral
  Selectable markers: Puromycin
Growth in bacteria
  Bacterial resistance: Ampicillin, 100 μg/mL
  Growth temperature: 37°C
  Growth strain: NEB Stable
  Copy number: High Copy
Gene/Insert
  Gene/Insert name: sgRNA2 targeting Enhanced green fluorescent protein (verified for knockout) (alt name: EGFP sgRNA2)
  Species: Synthetic
  Insert size (bp): 20
  Promoter: EFS promoter
  Cloning method: Restriction Enzyme; 5′ cloning site BsmBI (unknown if destroyed); 3′ cloning site BsmBI (unknown if destroyed)
  Sequencing primers: 5′ aatggactatcatatgcttaccg
Terms and licenses: Academic/Nonprofit Terms; Industry Terms: Not Available to Industry
How to cite: LentiCRISPRv2 EGFP sgRNA2 was a gift from Ji Luo (Addgene plasmid # 164933 ; http://n2t.net/addgene:164933 ; RRID:Addgene_164933)
