>Addgene plasmid #164933 | LentiCRISPRv2 EGFP sgRNA2 | depositor partial sequence | sequence record 320416 | EGFP sgRNA2 (verified for knockout)
GAGCTGGACGGCGACGTAAA
